Addgene plasmid #125227: pAAV-DRD1-NNES-eLOV-TEVcs-Flag-Gal4-V5
Purpose: Expresses SPARK DRD1 transmembrane component in mammalian cells
Depositing lab: Alice Ting. Depositing organization: Stanford University. Publication: Luciferase-LOV BRET enables versatile and specific transcriptional readout of cellular protein-protein interactions. Kim CK, Cho KF, Kim MW, Ting AY. eLife. 2019 Apr 3;8. pii: 43826. doi: 10.7554/eLife.43826. PubMed 30942168.
Backbone
  Vector backbone: pAAV
  Vector type: Mammalian Expression, AAV
Growth in bacteria
  Bacterial resistance: Ampicillin, 100 μg/mL
  Growth temperature: 37°C
  Growth strain: NEB Stable
  Copy number: Unknown
Gene/Insert
  Gene/Insert name: DRD1-NNES-eLOV-TEVcs-Flag-Gal4-V5
  Species: Synthetic
  Promoter: CMV
  Tag / fusion protein: Flag, V5
  Cloning method: Gibson Cloning
  Sequencing primers: 5′ CMV-F; 3′ polyA-R
Terms and licenses: Academic/Nonprofit Terms; Industry Terms: Not Available to Industry
How to cite: pAAV-DRD1-NNES-eLOV-TEVcs-Flag-Gal4-V5 was a gift from Alice Ting (Addgene plasmid # 125227 ; http://n2t.net/addgene:125227 ; RRID:Addgene_125227)
