[The description below was written by a language model from this plasmid's Addgene catalogue record and pLannotate feature annotations shown in this document.]
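Description:
pAAV-DRD1-NNES-eLOV-TEVcs-Flag-Gal4-V5 is a 6.5 kb AAV transfer plasmid for mammalian expression, built on a pAAV backbone. It is maintained in bacteria through a high-copy ColE1/pUC-type origin and selected with ampicillin via the AmpR (β-lactamase) gene; an f1 origin is also present. The expression cassette sits between AAV2 inverted terminal repeats, which allow it to be packaged into recombinant AAV particles. The annotation detects a complete ITR downstream of the cassette but only short ITR fragments upstream. This may reflect the difficulty of sequencing or annotating these repeats, or a partial deletion.

The payload is a single synthetic fusion protein driven by the CMV enhancer/promoter and terminated by a bovine growth hormone polyadenylation signal. It begins with the human dopamine D1 receptor (DRD1), which anchors the fusion in the membrane. This is followed by the element named NNES, which the record does not define, then the light-sensitive eLOV domain, a TEV protease cleavage site, a Flag epitope, the yeast Gal4 transcription factor (DNA-binding and activation domains) and a C-terminal V5 tag. The annotation software labels the eLOV region as miniSOG and the V5 region as a Pk-tag fragment, which are homology-based calls on related sequences.

This is the transmembrane component of the SPARK system, a transcriptional readout of protein-protein interactions. In this type of design, the LOV domain cages the TEV site until it is illuminated. Cleavage therefore requires both light and recruitment of a protease-fused partner supplied from a separate construct, and it releases Gal4 to drive a reporter gene. Here the design would report on DRD1 interactions.
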