Features (pLannotate 1.2.2; 21 found; start..end, strand, type, name):
     17..44      +  repeat_region  AAV2 ITR (fragment): inverted terminal repeat of adeno-associated virus serotype 2 inverted
     73..100     +  repeat_region  AAV2 ITR (fragment): inverted terminal repeat of adeno-associated virus serotype 2 inverted
    206..509     +  enhancer       CMV enhancer: human cytomegalovirus immediate early enhancer
    510..713     +  promoter       CMV promoter: human cytomegalovirus (CMV) immediate early promoter
    709..742     +  LTR            5' LTR (truncated) (fragment): truncated 5' long terminal repeat (LTR) from HIV-1
    758..776     +  promoter       T7 promoter: promoter for bacteriophage T7 RNA polymerase
    796..2133    +  CDS            DRD1: DRD1_HUMAN - Experimental evidence at protein level: Swiss-Prot protein existence level 1. Dopamine receptor whose activity is mediated by G proteins which activate adenylyl cyclase. From Homo sapiens (Human).
   2209..2526    +  CDS            miniSOG: miniSOG is a basic (constitutively fluorescent) cyan fluorescent protein published in 2011, derived from Arabidopsis thaliana. It requires the cofactor flavin for fluorescence.
   2647..2668    +  CDS            3xFLAG (fragment): three tandem FLAG® epitope tags
   2667..3105    +  CDS            GAL4 DNA binding domain (fragment): DNA binding domain of the GAL4 transcriptional activator; Saccharomyces cerevisiae GAL4 (truncated)
   3106..3447    +  CDS            GAL4 activation domain: activation domain of the GAL4 transcriptional activator; Saccharomyces cerevisiae GAL4 (truncated)
   3451..3476    +  misc_feature   12Pktag (fragment)
   3529..3736    +  polyA_signal   bGH poly(A) signal: bovine growth hormone polyadenylation signal
   3765..3905    +  repeat_region  AAV2 ITR: inverted terminal repeat of adeno-associated virus serotype 2 inverted
   3910..3961    -  misc_feature   bom (fragment): basis of mobility region from pBR322
   3980..4435    +  rep_origin     f1 ori (sequence partly withheld): f1 bacteriophage origin of replication; arrow indicates direction of (+) strand synthesis
   4436..4485    -  misc_feature   bom (fragment): basis of mobility region from pBR322
   4587..4622    -  CDS            rop (fragment): Rop protein, which maintains plasmids at low copy number; rop
   4717..4821    +  promoter       AmpR promoter: bla
   4822..5682    +  CDS            AmpR: β-lactamase; bla; confers resistance to ampicillin, carbenicillin, and related antibiotics
   5853..6441    +  rep_origin     ori: high-copy-number ColE1/pMB1/pBR322/pUC origin of replication
>Addgene plasmid #125227 | pAAV-DRD1-NNES-eLOV-TEVcs-Flag-Gal4-V5 | addgene full sequence | sequence record 244565 | Addgene NGS Result
CATGTCCTGCAGGCAGCTGCGCGCTCGCTCGCTCACTGAGGCCGCCCGGGCGTCGGGCGACCTTTGGTCG
CCCGGCCTCAGTGAGCGAGCGAGCGCGCAGAGAGGGAGTGGCCAACTCCATCACTAGGGGTTCCTGCGGC
CGCACGCGTTGTACATAGTAATCAATTACGGGGTCATTAGTTCATAGCCCATATATGGAGTTCCGCGTTA
CATAACTTACGGTAAATGGCCCGCCTGGCTGACCGCCCAACGACCCCCGCCCATTGACGTCAATAATGAC
GTATGTTCCCATAGTAACGCCAATAGGGACTTTCCATTGACGTCAATGGGTGGAGTATTTACGGTAAACT
GCCCACTTGGCAGTACATCAAGTGTATCATATGCCAAGTACGCCCCCTATTGACGTCAATGACGGTAAAT
GGCCCGCCTGGCATTATGCCCAGTACATGACCTTATGGGACTTTCCTACTTGGCAGTACATCTACGTATT
AGTCATCGCTATTACCATGGTGATGCGGTTTTGGCAGTACATCAATGGGCGTGGATAGCGGTTTGACTCA
CGGGGATTTCCAAGTCTCCACCCCATTGACGTCAATGGGAGTTTGTTTTGGCACCAAAATCAACGGGACT
TTCCAAAATGTCGTAACAACTCCGCCCCATTGACGCAAATGGGCGGTAGGCGTGTACGGTGGGAGGTCTA
TATAAGCAGAGCTCTCTGGCTAACTAGAGAACCCACTGCTTACTGGCTTATCGAAATTAATACGACTCAC
TATAGGGAGACCCAAGCTTGCCACCATGCGCACATTGAATACTTCAGCGATGGACGGAACGGGCCTCGTG
GTCGAACGGGACTTTAGCGTTAGAATTCTTACCGCTTGCTTCCTGTCACTGCTTATCCTGTCTACTCTCC
TGGGTAATACACTTGTGTGCGCCGCCGTGATCAGATTCCGGCACTTGCGGTCCAAAGTGACTAACTTTTT
TGTCATCTCACTGGCCGTCTCTGATCTGCTGGTGGCTGTCCTCGTGATGCCATGGAAAGCAGTGGCCGAG
ATCGCCGGGTTCTGGCCCTTCGGGTCATTTTGCAATATCTGGGTGGCATTCGACATCATGTGTAGCACGG
CCTCAATTCTCAATCTCTGTGTCATTAGTGTCGATAGGTATTGGGCCATCAGCTCTCCCTTCCGATACGA
GCGGAAGATGACCCCAAAGGCCGCCTTTATACTGATATCAGTCGCCTGGACCCTCAGCGTGCTGATTTCT
TTCATCCCTGTGCAATTGTCCTGGCACAAGGCTAAACCAACGAGTCCCAGCGACGGAAACGCCACTAGTC
TGGCCGAGACTATCGACAATTGTGACAGTAGCCTGTCCAGGACCTACGCTATCAGCAGTTCAGTGATCTC
CTTTTACATTCCTGTCGCGATTATGATCGTGACCTACACAAGGATCTATAGAATCGCACAGAAGCAAATC
CGGAGGATCGCGGCTTTGGAGAGAGCCGCTGTGCACGCAAAGAATTGTCAGACGACGACCGGCAACGGTA
AACCCGTCGAGTGTTCCCAGCCAGAGTCCAGCTTCAAAATGTCATTTAAGCGCGAAACTAAGGTTCTGAA
GACCCTCTCTGTGATTATGGGCGTGTTTGTGTGTTGCTGGCTCCCCTTCTTCATTTTGAATTGTATACTG
CCTTTCTGCGGCAGTGGCGAGACTCAGCCTTTCTGTATAGACTCAAACACTTTTGACGTCTTCGTTTGGT
TCGGTTGGGCCAATTCCTCCCTTAATCCTATTATATACGCATTTAATGCTGATTTTCGCAAAGCATTCTC
CACCCTGCTGGGCTGTTACCGGCTTTGTCCCGCCACCAATAACGCAATTGAGACCGTATCTATTAACAAT
AACGGCGCAGCTATGTTCTCCTCTCACCATGAGCCAAGAGGTTCAATTAGCAAAGAGTGTAATCTTGTTT
ACTTGATACCTCACGCAGTTGGGAGTTCAGAAGACCTTAAGAAAGAAGAAGCCGCCGGCATCGCTAGGCC
CCTCGAAAAACTGAGCCCTGCACTTTCTGTGATCCTGGATTATGACACTGATGTGAGCCTGGAGAAAATT
CAACCAATAACACAGAACGGTCAACATCCAACTGAGCTGGCCGAGAAGCTGGCCGGCCTGGACATCAACG
GTGGAGCTAGCGGCAGCCGGGCGACCACCCTGGAACGTATTGAAAAGAGCTTTGTGATTACCGATCCGCG
TCTGCCGGATAACCCGATTATTTTTGTGAGCGATAGCTTTCTGCAGCTGACCGAATATAGCCGTGAAGAA
ATTCTGGGCCGTAACTGCCGTTTTCTGCAGGGCCCGGAAACCGATCGTGCGACCGTGCGTAAAATTCGTG
ATGCGATTGATAACCAGACCGAAGTGACCGTGCAGCTGATTAACTATACCAAAAGCGGCAAAAAATTTTG
GAACCTGTTTCATCTGCAGCCGATGCGTGATCAGAAAGGCGATGTGCAGTATTTTATTGGCGTGCAGCTG
GATGGTACCGAACGTGTGCGTGATGCGGCGGAACGTGAAGCTGTGATGCTGGTCAAGAAAACCGCGGAGG
AAATCGACGAAGCCGCTAAGGAAAATCTCTACTTCCAGATGGGCGGAGGATCCGACTACAAGGATGACGA
CGATAAGAAGCTACTGTCTTCTATCGAACAAGCATGCGATATTTGCCGACTTAAAAAGCTCAAGTGCTCC
AAAGAAAAACCGAAGTGCGCCAAGTGTCTGAAGAACAACTGGGAGTGTCGCTACTCTCCCAAAACCAAAA
GGTCTCCGCTGACTAGGGCACATCTGACAGAAGTGGAATCAAGGCTAGAAAGACTGGAACAGCTATTTCT
ACTGATTTTTCCTCGAGAAGACCTTGACATGATTTTGAAAATGGATTCTTTACAGGATATAAAAGCATTG
TTAACAGGATTATTTGTACAAGATAATGTGAATAAAGATGCCGTCACAGATAGATTGGCTTCAGTGGAGA
CTGATATGCCTCTAACATTGAGACAGCATAGAATAAGTGCGACATCATCATCGGAAGAGAGTAGTAACAA
AGGTCAAAGACAGTTGACTGTATCGGCCAATTTTAATCAAAGTGGGAATATTGCTGATAGCTCATTGTCC
TTCACTTTCACTAACAGTAGCAACGGTCCGAACCTCATAACAACTCAAACAAATTCTCAAGCGCTTTCAC
AACCAATTGCCTCCTCTAACGTTCATGATAACTTCATGAATAATGAAATCACGGCTAGTAAAATTGATGA
TGGTAATAATTCAAAACCACTGTCACCTGGTTGGACGGACCAAACTGCGTATAACGCGTTTGGAATCACT
ACAGGGATGTTTAATACCACTACAATGGATGATGTATATAACTATCTATTCGATGATGAAGATACCCCAC
CAAACCCAAAAAAAGAGGGCAAGCCGATCCCTAACCCTCTGCTGGGCCTGGACAGCACTTAAGAATTCCT
CGAGCTAGAGCTCGCTGATCAGCCTCGACTGTGCCTTCTAGTTGCCAGCCATCTGTTGTTTGCCCCTCCC
CCGTGCCTTCCTTGACCCTGGAAGGTGCCACTCCCACTGTCCTTTCCTAATAAAATGAGGAAATTGCATC
GCATTGTCTGAGTAGGTGTCATTCTATTCTGGGGGGTGGGGTGGGGCAGGACAGCAAGGGGGAGGATTGG
GAAGACAATAGCAGGCATGCTGGGGAGGTAACCACGTGCGGACCGAGCGGCCGCAGGAACCCCTAGTGAT
GGAGTTGGCCACTCCCTCTCTGCGCGCTCGCTCGCTCACTGAGGCCGGGCGACCAAAGGTCGCCCGACGC
CCGGGCTTTGCCCGGGCGGCCTCAGTGAGCGAGCGAGCGCGCAGCTGCCTGCAGGGGCGCCTGATGCGGT
ATTTTCTCCTTACGCATCTGTGCGGTATTTCACACCGCATA
[95 nt withheld, positions 3962-4056]
T
[46 nt withheld, positions 4058-4103]
C
[141 nt withheld, positions 4105-4245]
CCTTTGACGTTGGAGTCCACGTTCTTT
[37 nt withheld, positions 4273-4309]
ACTCTATCTCGGGCTATTCTTTTGATTTATAAGGGATTTTGCCGATTTCGGTCTATTGGTTAAAAAATGA
GCTGATTTAACAAAAATTTAACGCGAATTTTAACAAAATATTAACGTTTACAATTTTATGGTGCACTCTC
AGTACAATCTGCTCTGATGCCGCATAGTTAAGCCAGCCCCGACACCCGCCAACACCCGCTGACGCGCCCT
GACGGGCTTGTCTGCTCCCGGCATCCGCTTACAGACAAGCTGTGACCGTCTCCGGGAGCTGCATGTGTCA
GAGGTTTTCACCGTCATCACCGAAACGCGCGAGACGAAAGGGCCTCGTGATACGCCTATTTTTATAGGTT
AATGTCATGATAATAATGGTTTCTTAGACGTCAGGTGGCACTTTTCGGGGAAATGTGCGCGGAACCCCTA
TTTGTTTATTTTTCTAAATACATTCAAATATGTATCCGCTCATGAGACAATAACCCTGATAAATGCTTCA
ATAATATTGAAAAAGGAAGAGTATGAGTATTCAACATTTCCGTGTCGCCCTTATTCCCTTTTTTGCGGCA
TTTTGCCTTCCTGTTTTTGCTCACCCAGAAACGCTGGTGAAAGTAAAAGATGCTGAAGATCAGTTGGGTG
CACGAGTGGGTTACATCGAACTGGATCTCAACAGCGGTAAGATCCTTGAGAGTTTTCGCCCCGAAGAACG
TTTTCCAATGATGAGCACTTTTAAAGTTCTGCTATGTGGCGCGGTATTATCCCGTATTGACGCCGGGCAA
GAGCAACTCGGTCGCCGCATACACTATTCTCAGAATGACTTGGTTGAGTACTCACCAGTCACAGAAAAGC
ATCTTACGGATGGCATGACAGTAAGAGAATTATGCAGTGCTGCCATAACCATGAGTGATAACACTGCGGC
CAACTTACTTCTGACAACGATCGGAGGACCGAAGGAGCTAACCGCTTTTTTGCACAACATGGGGGATCAT
GTAACTCGCCTTGATCGTTGGGAACCGGAGCTGAATGAAGCCATACCAAACGACGAGCGTGACACCACGA
TGCCTGTAGCAATGGCAACAACGTTGCGCAAACTATTAACTGGCGAACTACTTACTCTAGCTTCCCGGCA
ACAATTAATAGACTGGATGGAGGCGGATAAAGTTGCAGGACCACTTCTGCGCTCGGCCCTTCCGGCTGGC
TGGTTTATTGCTGATAAATCTGGAGCCGGTGAGCGTGGAAGCCGCGGTATCATTGCAGCACTGGGGCCAG
ATGGTAAGCCCTCCCGTATCGTAGTTATCTACACGACGGGGAGTCAGGCAACTATGGATGAACGAAATAG
ACAGATCGCTGAGATAGGTGCCTCACTGATTAAGCATTGGTAACTGTCAGACCAAGTTTACTCATATATA
CTTTAGATTGATTTAAAACTTCATTTTTAATTTAAAAGGATCTAGGTGAAGATCCTTTTTGATAATCTCA
TGACCAAAATCCCTTAACGTGAGTTTTCGTTCCACTGAGCGTCAGACCCCGTAGAAAAGATCAAAGGATC
TTCTTGAGATCCTTTTTTTCTGCGCGTAATCTGCTGCTTGCAAACAAAAAAACCACCGCTACCAGCGGTG
GTTTGTTTGCCGGATCAAGAGCTACCAACTCTTTTTCCGAAGGTAACTGGCTTCAGCAGAGCGCAGATAC
CAAATACTGTTCTTCTAGTGTAGCCGTAGTTAGGCCACCACTTCAAGAACTCTGTAGCACCGCCTACATA
CCTCGCTCTGCTAATCCTGTTACCAGTGGCTGCTGCCAGTGGCGATAAGTCGTGTCTTACCGGGTTGGAC
TCAAGACGATAGTTACCGGATAAGGCGCAGCGGTCGGGCTGAACGGGGGGTTCGTGCACACAGCCCAGCT
TGGAGCGAACGACCTACACCGAACTGAGATACCTACAGCGTGAGCTATGAGAAAGCGCCACGCTTCCCGA
AGGGAGAAAGGCGGACAGGTATCCGGTAAGCGGCAGGGTCGGAACAGGAGAGCGCACGAGGGAGCTTCCA
GGGGGAAACGCCTGGTATCTTTATAGTCCTGTCGGGTTTCGCCACCTCTGACTTGAGCGTCGATTTTTGT
GATGCTCGTCAGGGGGGCGGAGCCTATGGAAAAACGCCAGCAACGCGGCCTTTTTACGGTTCCTGGCCTT
TTGCTGGCCTTTTGCTCA
